Addgene plasmid #145342: pmCellFree_KA1_ZIKV NS1
Purpose: Cell-free/mammalian expression vector for Zika virus NS1 protein with N-term eGFP
Depositing lab: Rob Parton. Depositing organization: University of Queensland. Publication: Mapping Interactions among Cell-Free Expressed Zika Virus Proteins. Varasteh Moradi S, Gagoski D, Mureev S, Walden P, McMahon KA, Parton RG, Johnston WA, Alexandrov K. J Proteome Res. 2020 Apr 3;19(4):1522-1532. doi: 10.1021/acs.jproteome.9b00771. Epub 2020 Mar 9. PubMed 32081002.
Backbone
  Vector backbone: pmCellFree_KA1
  Vector type: Bacterial Expression
Growth in bacteria
  Bacterial resistance: Ampicillin, 100 μg/mL
  Growth temperature: 37°C
  Growth strain: DH5alpha
  Copy number: High Copy
Gene/Insert
  Gene/Insert name: ZIKV NS1
  Species: NC_012532 (ZIKAV)
  Promoter: T7- CMV/CAG
  Tag / fusion protein: 8xHis and eGFP (N terminal on backbone)
  Cloning method: Gateway Cloning
Terms and licenses: Academic/Nonprofit Terms; Industry Terms: Not Available to Industry
How to cite: pmCellFree_KA1_ZIKV NS1 was a gift from Rob Parton (Addgene plasmid # 145342 ; http://n2t.net/addgene:145342 ; RRID:Addgene_145342)
