[The description below was written by a language model from this plasmid's Addgene catalogue record and pLannotate feature annotations shown in this document.]
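Description:
pmCellFree_KA1_ZIKV NS1 is a 7,028-nt multi-host expression plasmid carrying the Zika virus non-structural protein 1 (NS1) coding sequence, placed into the pmCellFree_KA1 backbone by Gateway cloning. It is propagated in E. coli as a high-copy plasmid through a ColE1/pUC-type origin and selected with ampicillin via the β-lactamase gene. The catalogue lists the vector type as bacterial expression, but the stated purpose is cell-free and mammalian expression.

The expression cassette stacks two promoter systems. A CAG-type arrangement (CMV enhancer, chicken β-actin promoter and chimeric intron fragments) drives transcription in mammalian cells, and a downstream T7 promoter allows T7 RNA polymerase-driven transcription for in vitro translation. Both read into an EGFP open reading frame followed by attB1, the NS1 insert and attB2, giving an N-terminal EGFP fusion. The annotation software labelled the insert as a fragment of the Japanese encephalitis virus polyprotein, which most likely reflects flavivirus homology rather than a different insert. The record lists an 8xHis tag as N-terminal with EGFP. The only His feature the table detected, however, lies downstream of attB2, so the tag's exact position cannot be confirmed from the annotation. The cassette ends with a rabbit β-globin polyadenylation signal and a T7 terminator, matching the two promoters.

Baculovirus recombination regions (lef2/ORF603 and ORF1629) flank the cassette, and a loxP site follows. These backbone elements could in principle support transfer into a baculovirus genome or Cre-mediated fusion, though the record describes no such use. The associated publication used cell-free expressed Zika virus proteins for interaction mapping, for which the fluorescent tag provides detection.
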