Features (pLannotate 1.2.2; 21 found; start..end, strand, type, name):
      3..38      +  CDS            lef2 (fragment): baculovirus late expression factor 2
    180..1007    +  misc_recomb    baculovirus recombination region (lef2/ORF603): contains ORF603 and part of lef2
   1019..1077    +  misc_recomb    baculovirus recombination region (ORF603) (fragment): contains ORF603 and part of lef2
   1139..1442    +  enhancer       CMV enhancer: human cytomegalovirus immediate early enhancer
   1448..1725    +  promoter       chicken β-actin promoter: No description available
   1726..1861    +  intron         hybrid intron (fragment): hybrid between chicken β-actin (CBA) and minute virus of mice (MMV) introns (Gray et al., 2011)
   1950..2080    +  intron         chimeric intron (fragment): chimera between introns from chicken β-actin and rabbit β-globin
   2146..2164    +  promoter       T7 promoter: promoter for bacteriophage T7 RNA polymerase
   2338..3048    +  CDS            EGFP: EGFP is a basic (constitutively fluorescent) green fluorescent protein published in 1996, derived from Aequorea victoria. It is reported to be a rapidly-maturing weak dimer with moderate acid sensitivity.
   3073..3097    +  protein_bind   attB1: mutant version of attB; recombination site for the Gateway® BP reaction BP Clonase™
   3100..4155    +  CDS            POLS_JAEVJ (fragment): Experimental evidence at protein level: Swiss-Prot protein existence level 1. [Non-structural protein 1']: May play a role in neuroinvasiveness. From Japanese encephalitis virus (strain Jaoars982) (JEV).
   4157..4181    -  protein_bind   attB2: mutant version of attB; recombination site for the Gateway® BP reaction BP Clonase™
   4216..4233    +  CDS            7xHis (fragment): 6xHis affinity tag
   4245..4313    +  CDS            HBB (fragment): HBB_PONPY - Experimental evidence at transcript level: Swiss-Prot protein existence level 2. Involved in oxygen transport from the lung to the various peripheral tissues. From Pongo pygmaeus (Bornean orangutan).
   4388..4443    +  polyA_signal   β-globin poly(A) signal: rabbit β-globin polyadenylation signal (Gil and Proudfoot, 1987)
   4531..4578    +  terminator     T7 terminator: transcription terminator for bacteriophage T7 RNA polymerase
   4591..5296    +  misc_recomb    baculovirus recombination region (ORF1629): contains part of ORF1629
   5305..5338    +  protein_bind   loxP: Cre-mediated recombination occurs in the 8-bp core sequence (GCATACAT). Cre recombinase
   5506..6093    -  rep_origin     ori: high-copy-number ColE1/pMB1/pBR322/pUC origin of replication
   6106..6966    -  CDS            AmpR: β-lactamase; bla; confers resistance to ampicillin, carbenicillin, and related antibiotics
   6967..7018    -  promoter       AmpR promoter (fragment): bla
>Addgene plasmid #145342 | pmCellFree_KA1_ZIKV NS1 | addgene full sequence | sequence record 304984 | Addgenel NGS Result
CCTGCATCTTTTAATCAAATCCCAAGATGTGTATAAACGCGCCGGTATGTACAGGAAGAGGTTTATACTA
AACTGTTACATTGCAAACGTGGTTTCGTGTGCCAAGTGTGAAAACCGATGTTTAATCAAGGCTCTGACGC
ATTTCTACAACCACGACTCCAAGTGTGTGGGTGAAGTCATGCATCTTTTAATCAAATCCCAAGATGTGTA
TAAACCACCAAACTGCCAAAAAATGAAAACTGTCGACAAGCTCTGTCCGTTTGCTGGCAACTGCAAGGGT
CTCAATCCTATTTGTAATTATTGAATAATAAAACAATTATAAATGTCAAATTTGTTTTTTATTAACGATA
CAAACCAAACGCAACAAGAACATTTGTAGTATTATCTATAATTGAAAACGCGTAGTTATAATCGCTGAGG
TAATATTTAAAATCATTTTCAAATGATTCACAGTTAATTTGCGACAATATAATTTTATTTTCACATAAAC
TAGACGCCTTGTCGTCTTCTTCTTCGTATTCCTTCTCTTTTTCATTTTTCTCTTCATAAAAATTAACATA
GTTATTATCGTATCCATATATGTATCTATCGTATAGAGTAAATTTTTTGTTGTCATAAATATATATGTCT
TTTTTAATGGGGTGTATAGTACCGCTGCGCATAGTTTTTCTGTAATTTACAACAGTGCTATTTTCTGGTA
GTTCTTCGGAGTGTGTTGCTTTAATTATTAAATTTATATAATCAATGAATTTGGGATCGTCGGTTTTGTA
CAATATGTTGCCGGCATAGTACGCAGCTTCTTCTAGTTCAATTACACCATTTTTTAGCAGCACCGGATTA
ACATAACTTTCCAAAATGTTGTACGAACCGTTAAACAAAAACAGTTCACCTCCCTTTTCTATACTATTGT
CTGCGAGCAGTTGTTTGTTGTTAAAAATAACAGCCATTGTAATGAGACGCACAAACTAATATCACAAACT
GGAAATGTCTATCAATATATAGTTGCTGATGGCCGGCCGTAATGAGACGCACAAACTAATATCACAAACT
GGAAATGTCTATCAATATATAGTTGCTCTAGTTATTAATAGTAATCAATTACGGGGTCATTAGTTCATAG
CCCATATATGGAGTTCCGCGTTACATAACTTACGGTAAATGGCCCGCCTGGCTGACCGCCCAACGACCCC
CGCCCATTGACGTCAATAATGACGTATGTTCCCATAGTAACGCCAATAGGGACTTTCCATTGACGTCAAT
GGGTGGAGTATTTACGGTAAACTGCCCACTTGGCAGTACATCAAGTGTATCATATGCCAAGTACGCCCCC
TATTGACGTCAATGACGGTAAATGGCCCGCCTGGCATTATGCCCAGTACATGACCTTATGGGACTTTCCT
ACTTGGCAGTACATCTACGTATTAGTCATCGCTATTACCATGCATGGTCGAGGTGAGCCCCACGTTCTGC
TTCACTCTCCCCATCTCCCCCCCCTCCCCACCCCCAATTTTGTATTTATTTATTTTTTAATTATTTTGTG
CAGCGATGGGGGCGGGGGGGGGGGGGGGGCGCGCGCCGGGGGGGGGGGGGGGGGGGGGGGGGGGGGGGGG
GGGGGGGCGGAGAGGTGCGGCGGCAGCCAATCAGAGCGGCGCGCTCCGAAAGTTTCCTTTTATGGCGAGG
CGGCGGCGGCGGCGGCCCTATAAAAAGCGAAGCGCGCGGCGGGCGGGAGTCGCTGCGCGCTGCCTTCGCC
CCGTGCCCCGCTCCGCCGCCGCCTCGCGCCGCCCGCCCCGGCTCTGACTGACCGCGTTACTCCCACAGGT
GAGCGGGCGGGACGGCCCTTCTCCTTCGGGCTGTAATTAGCGCTTGGTTTAATGACGGCTTGTTTCTTTT
CTGTGGCTGCGTGAAAGCCTTGAGGGGCTCCGGGAGGGCCCTTTGTGCGGGGGGAGCGGCTCGGGGCTGT
CCGCGGGGGGACGGCTGCCTTCGGGGGGGACGGGGCAGGGCGGGGTTCGGCTTCTGGCGTGTGACCGGCG
GCTCTAGAGCCTCTGCTAACCATGTTCATGCCTTCTTCTTTTTCCTACAGCTCCTGGGCAACGTGCTGGT
TATTGTGCTGTCTCATCATTTTGGCAAAGAATTGGATCGGACGTCTAATACGACTCACTATAGGGACATC
TTAAGTTTATTTTATTTTATTTTATTTTATTTTATTTTATTTTATTTTATTTTATTTTATTTTATTTAAC
CATGACAGTAATGTATAAAGTCTGTAAAGACATTAAACACGTAAGTGAAACCATGGGCACCTCTGGTCAC
CACCATCACCACCATCACCACGGCACAAGCAAGGGCGAGGAGCTGTTCACCGGGGTGGTGCCCATCCTGG
TCGAGTTGGACGGCGACGTAAACGGCCACAAGTTCAGCGTGTCCGGCGAGGGCGAGGGCGATGCCACCTA
CGGCAAGCTGACCCTGAAGTTCATCTGCACCACCGGCAAGCTGCCCGTGCCCTGGCCCACCCTCGTGACC
ACCCTGACCTACGGCGTGCAGTGCTTCAGCCGCTACCCCGACCACATGAAGCAGCACGACTTCTTCAAGT
CCGCCATGCCCGAAGGCTACGTCCAGGAGCGCACCATCTTCTTCAAGGACGACGGCAACTACAAGACCCG
CGCCGAGGTGAAGTTCGAGGGCGACACCCTGGTGAACCGCATCGAGCTGAAGGGCATCGACTTCAAGGAG
GACGGCAACATCCTGGGGCACAAGCTGGAGTACAACTACAACAGCCACAACGTCTATATCATGGCCGACA
AGCAGAAGAACGGCATCAAGGTGAACTTCAAGATCCGCCACAACATCGAGGACGGCAGCGTGCAGCTCGC
CGACCACTACCAGCAGAACACCCCCATCGGCGACGGCCCCGTGCTGCTGCCCGACAACCACTACCTGAGC
ACCCAGTCCGCCCTGAGCAAAGACCCCAACGAGAAGCGCGATCACATGGTCCTGCTGGAGTTCGTGACCG
CCGCCGGGATCACTCTCGGCATGGACGAGCTATACAAGCTGGAGGTGCTCTTCCAGGGTCCGACAAGTTT
GTACAAAAAAGCAGGCTTCGACGTGGGGTGCTCAGTGGACTTCTCAAAAAAGGAAACGAGATGTGGCACG
GGGGTATTCATCTATAATGATGTTGAAGCCTGGAGGGACCGGTACAAGTACCATCCTGACTCCCCCCGCA
GATTGGCAGCAGCAGTCAAGCAGGCCTGGGAAGAGGGGATCTGTGGGATCTCATCCGTTTCAAGAATGGA
AAACATCATGTGGAAATCAGTAGAAGGGGAGCTCAATGCTATCCTAGAGGAGAATGGAGTTCAACTGACA
GTTGTTGTGGGATCTGTAAAAAACCCCATGTGGAGAGGTCCACAAAGATTGCCAGTGCCTGTGAATGAGC
TGCCCCACGGCTGGAAAGCCTGGGGGAAATCGTATTTTGTTAGGGCGGCAAAGACCAACAACAGTTTTGT
TGTCGACGGTGACACACTGAAGGAATGTCCGCTTGAGCACAGAGCATGGAATAGTTTTCTTGTGGAGGAT
CACGGGTTTGGAGTCTTCCACACCAGTGTCTGGCTTAAGGTCAGAGAAGATTACTCATTAGAATGTGACC
CAGCCGTCATAGGAACAGCTGTTAAGGGAAGGGAGGCCGCGCACAGTGATCTGGGCTATTGGATTGAAAG
TGAAAAGAATGACACATGGAGGCTGAAGAGGGCCCACCTGATTGAGATGAAAACATGTGAATGGCCAAAG
TCTCACACATTGTGGACAGATGGAGTAGAAGAAAGTGATCTTATCATACCCAAGTCTTTAGCTGGTCCAC
TCAGCCACCACAACACCAGAGAGGGTTACAGAACCCAAGTGAAAGGGCCTTGGCACAGTGAAGAGCTTGA
AATCCGGTTTGAGGAATGTCCAGGCACCAAGGTTTACGTGGAGGAGACATGCGGAACTAGAGGACCATCT
CTGAGATCAACTACTGCAAGTGGAAGGGTCATTGAGGAATGGTGCTGTAGGGAATGCACAATGCCCCCAC
TATCGTTTCGAGCAAAAGACGGCTGCTGGTATGGAATGGAGATAAGGCCCAGGAAAGAACCAGAGAGCAA
CTTAGTGAGGTCAATGGTGACAGCGAACCCAGCTTTCTTGTACAAAGTGGTGTAAGCGGCCGCCAGCTTT
CTAGACCAGTTTAAACATCACCATCACCATCACTAAGTGATTAACCTCAGGTGCAGGCTGCCTATCAGAA
GGTGGTGGCTGGTGTGGCCAATGCCCTGGCTCACAAATACCACTGAGATCGATCTTTTTCCCTCTGCCAA
AAATTATGGGGACATCATGAAGCCCCTTGAGCATCTGACTTCTGGCTAATAAAGGAAATTTATTTTCATT
GCAATAGTGTGTTGGAATTTTTTGTGTCTCTCACTCGGAAGGACATATGGGAGGGCAAATCATTTAAAAC
ATCAGAATGAGTATTTGGTTTAGAGTTTGGCAACATATGCCCATATGTAACTAGCATAACCCCTTGGGGC
CTCTAAACGGGTCTTGAGGGGTTTTTTGCTGAAAGCATGCGGAGGAAATTCTCCTTGAAGTTTCCCTGGT
GTTCAAAGTAAAGGAGTTTGCACCAGACGCACCTCTGTTCACTGGTCCGGCGTATTAAAACACGATACAT
TGTTATTAGTACATTTATTAAGCGCTAGATTCTGTGCGTTGTTGATTTACAGACAATTGTTGTACGTATT
TTAATAATTCATTAAATTTATAATCTTTAGGGTGGTATGTTAGAGCGAAAATCAAATGATTTTCAGCGTC
TTTATATCTGAATTTAAATATTAAATCCTCAATAGATTTGTAAAATAGGTTTCGATTAGTTTCAAACAAG
GGTTGTTTTTCCGAACCGATGGCTGGACTATCTAATGGATTTTCGCTCAACGCCACAAAACTTGCCAAAT
CTTGTAGCAGCAATCTAGCTTTGTCGATATTCGTTTGTGTTTTGTTTTGTAATAAAGGTTCGACGTCGTT
CAAAATATTATGCGCTTTTGTATTTCTTTCATCACTGTCGTTAGTGTACAATTGACTCGACGTAAACACG
TTAAATAGAGCTTGGACATATTTAACATCGGGCGTGTTAGCTTTATTAGGCCGATTATCGTCGTCGTCCC
AACCCTCGTCGTTAGAAGTTGCTTCCGAAGACGATTTTGCCATAGCCACACGACGCCTATTAATTGTGTC
GGCTAACACGTCCGCGATCAAATTTGTAGTTGAGCTTTTTGGAATTGCGATCGCATAACTTCGTATAGCA
TACATTATACGAAGTTATAAGCTCGGAACGCTGCGCTCGGTCGTTCGGCTGCGGCGAGCGGTATCAGCTC
ACTCAAAGGCGGTAATACGGTTATCCACAGAATCAGGGGATAACGCAGGAAAGAACATGTGAGCAAAAGG
CCAGCAAAAGGCCAGGAACCGTAAAAAGGCCGCGTTGCTGGCGTTTTTCCATAGGCTCCGCCCCCTGACG
AGCATCACAAAAATCGACGCTCAAGTCAGAGGTGGCGAAACCCGACAGGACTATAAAGATACCAGGCGTT
TCCCCCTGGAAGCTCCCTCGTGCGCTCTCCTGTTCCGACCCTGCCGCTTACCGGATACCTGTCCGCCTTT
CTCCCTTCGGGAAGCGTGGCGCTTTCTCATAGCTCACGCTGTAGGTATCTCAGTTCGGTGTAGGTCGTTC
GCTCCAAGCTGGGCTGTGTGCACGAACCCCCCGTTCAGCCCGACCGCTGCGCCTTATCCGGTAACTATCG
TCTTGAGTCCAACCCGGTAAGACACGACTTATCGCCACTGGCAGCAGCCACTGGTAACAGGATTAGCAGA
GCGAGGTATGTAGGCGGTGCTACAGAGTTCTTGAAGTGGTGGCCTAACTACGGCTACACTAGAAGAACAG
TATTTGGTATCTGCGCTCTGCTGAAGCCAGTTACCTTCGGAAAAAGAGTTGGTAGCTCTTGATCCGGCAA
ACAAACCACCGCTGGTAGCGGTGGTTTTTTTGTTTGCAAGCAGCAGATTACGCGCAGAAAAAAAGGATCT
CAAGAAGATCCTTTGTTACCAATGCTTAATCAGTGAGGCACCTATCTCAGCGATCTGTCTATTTCGTTCA
TCCATAGTTGCCTGACTCCCCGTCGTGTAGATAACTACGATACGGGAGGGCTTACCATCTGGCCCCAGTG
CTGCAATGATACCGCGAGACCCACGCTCACCGGCTCCAGATTTATCAGCAATAAACCAGCCAGCCGGAAG
GGCCGAGCGCAGAAGTGGTCCTGCAACTTTATCCGCCTCCATCCAGTCTATTAATTGTTGCCGGGAAGCT
AGAGTAAGTAGTTCGCCAGTTAATAGTTTGCGCAACGTTGTTGCCATTGCTACAGGCATCGTGGTGTCAC
GCTCGTCGTTTGGTATGGCTTCATTCAGCTCCGGTTCCCAACGATCAAGGCGAGTTACATGATCCCCCAT
GTTGTGCAAAAAAGCGGTTAGCTCCTTCGGTCCTCCGATCGTTGTCAGAAGTAAGTTGGCCGCAGTGTTA
TCACTCATGGTTATGGCAGCACTGCATAATTCTCTTACTGTCATGCCATCCGTAAGATGCTTTTCTGTGA
CTGGTGAGTACTCAACCAAGTCATTCTGAGAATAGTGTATGCGGCGACCGAGTTGCTCTTGCCCGGCGTC
AATACGGGATAATACCGCGCCACATAGCAGAACTTTAAAAGTGCTCATCATTGGAAAACGTTCTTCGGGG
CGAAAACTCTCAAGGATCTTACCGCTGTTGAGATCCAGTTCGATGTAACCCACTCGTGCACCCAACTGAT
CTTCAGCATCTTTTACTTTCACCAGCGTTTCTGGGTGAGCAAAAACAGGAAGGCAAAATGCCGCAAAAAA
GGGAATAAGGGCGACACGGAAATGTTGAATACTCATACTCTTCCTTTTTCAATATTATTGAAGCATTTAT
CAGGGTTATTGTCTCATGTCCGCGCGTT
